>Addgene plasmid #144639 | TFORF3163 | addgene full sequence | sequence record 348479 | Addgene NGS Result
GGCTCCGGTGCCCGTCAGTGGGCAGAGCGCACATCGCCCACAGTCCCCGAGAAGTTGGGGGGAGGGGTCG
GCAATTGAACCGGTGCCTAGAGAAGGTGGCGCGGGGTAAACTGGGAAAGTGATGTCGTGTACTGGCTCCG
CCTTTTTCCCGAGGGTGGGGGAGAACCGTATATAAGTGCAGTAGTCGCCGTGAACGTTCTTTTTCGCAAC
GGGTTTGCCGCCAGAACACAGGTAAGTGCCGTGTGTGGTTCCCGCGGGCCTGGCCTCTTTACGGGTTATG
GCCCTTGCGTGCCTTGAATTACTTCCACCTGGCTGCAGTACGTGATTCTTGATCCCGAGCTTCGGGTTGG
AAGTGGGTGGGAGAGTTCGAGGCCTTGCGCTTAAGGAGCCCCTTCGCCTCGTGCTTGAGTTGAGGCCTGG
CCTGGGCGCTGGGGCCGCCGCGTGCGAATCTGGTGGCACCTTCGCGCCTGTCTCGCTGCTTTCGATAAGT
CTCTAGCCATTTAAAATTTTTGATGACCTGCTGCGACGCTTTTTTTCTGGCAAGATAGTCTTGTAAATGC
GGGCCAAGATCTGCACACTGGTATTTCGGTTTTTGGGGCCGCGGGCGGCGACGGGGCCCGTGCGTCCCAG
CGCACATGTTCGGCGAGGCGGGGCCTGCGAGCGCGGCCACCGAGAATCGGACGGGGGTAGTCTCAAGCTG
GCCGGCCTGCTCTGGTGCCTGGCCTCGCGCCGCCGTGTATCGCCCCGCCCTGGGCGGCAAGGCTGGCCCG
GTCGGCACCAGTTGCGTGAGCGGAAAGATGGCCGCTTCCCGGCCCTGCTGCAGGGAGCTCAAAATGGAGG
ACGCGGCGCTCGGGAGAGCGGGCGGGTGAGTCACCCACACAAAGGAAAAGGGCCTTTCCGTCCTCAGCCG
TCGCTTCATGTGACTCCACGGAGTACCGGGCGCCGTCCAGGCACCTCGATTAGTTCTCGAGCTTTTGGAG
TACGTCGTCTTTAGGTTGGGGGGAGGGGTTTTATGCGATGGAGTTTCCCCACACTGAGTGGGTGGAGACT
GAAGTTAGGCCAGCTTGGCACTTGATGTAATTCTCCTTGGAATTTGCCCTTTTTGAGTTTGGATCTTGGT
TCATTCTCAAGCCTCAGACAGTGGTTCAAAGTTTTTTTCTTCCATTTCAGGTGTCGTGAGGCTAGCATCG
ATTGATCAACAAGTTTGTACAAAAAAGTTGGCACCATGATGCCGATGATATTAACTGTTTTCTTGAGCAA
CAATGAACAGATTTTAACAGAAGTTCCTATAACACCGGAAACAACCTGTCGAGATGTTGTAGAATTTTGC
AAGGAACCTGGAGAAGGCAGCTGCCATTTAGCTGAAGTGTGGAGGGGAAATGAACGTCCCATACCCTTTG
ATCATATGATGTACGAACATCTTCAGAAATGGGGTCCACGGAGGGAAGAAGTGAAATTTTTCCTTCGACA
CGAGGACTCCCCAACTGAGAACAGTGAACAAGGTGGCCGTCAGACCCAAGAGCAACGAACTCAGAGAAAT
GTAATAAATGTACCTGGAGAAAAACGTACTGAAAATGGGGTTGGGAATCCACGTGTTGAACTTACCCTCT
CAGAGCTCCAAGATATGGCAGCTAGGCAACAGCAGCAGATTGAAAATCAGCAGCAGATGTTGGTTGCCAA
GGAACAGCGTTTACATTTTCTAAAGCAACAGGAGCGCCGTCAGCAGCAGTCTATTTCTGAAAATGAAAAG
CTTCAGAAATTGAAAGAACGAGTTGAAGCCCAGGAGAACAAGCTGAAGAAAATTCGTGCAATGAGAGGAC
AAGTCGACTACAGCAAAATCATGAACGGCAATCTGTCTGCTGAAATAGAAAGGTTCAGTGCCATGTTCCA
GGAAAAGAAGCAGGAAGTACAGACTGCAATTTTAAGGGTTGATCAGCTTAGTCAGCAATTGGAAGATTTA
AAGAAAGGAAAACTGAATGGGTTCCAGTCTTACAATGGCAAATTGACGGGACCAGCGGCGGTGGAGTTAA
AAAGACTGTACCAAGAACTACAGATTCGTAACCAACTTAACCAGGAACAAAATTCAAAACTTCAGCAGCA
GAAGGAACTCTTAAATAAGCGCAACATGGAGGTGGCCATGATGGACAAGCGAATCAGTGAACTGCGTGAA
CGTCTCTATGGGAAAAAAATTCAGCTGAACCGTGTGAATGGCACGTCATCACCACAGTCCCCTCTGAGCA
CATCGGGCAGGGTCGCTGCTGTGGGGCCTTATATCCAGGTTCCCAGTGCCGGAAGCTTTCCTGTGCTGGG
GGACCCTATAAAGCCCCAGTCTCTCAGTATTGCCTCAAATGCTGCTCATGGAAGATCCAAATCCGCTAAT
GATGGAAACTGGCCAACATTAAAACAGAATTCTAGCTCTTCCGTGAAACCAGTGCAGGTGGCCGGTGCAG
ACTGGAAGGATCCGAGCGTGGAGGGGTCTGTCAAGCAGGGCACTGTCTCCAGCCAGCCTGTGCCCTTCTC
AGCACTGGGACCCACGGAGAAGCCGGGCATCGAGATTGGTAAAGTGCCACCTCCCATCCCGGGTGTAGGC
AAGCAGCTGCCTCCAAGCTATGGGACATACCCAAGTCCTACACCTCTGGGTCCTGGGTCGACAAGCTCCC
TGGAAAGGAGGAAGGAAGGCAGCTTGCCCAGGCCCAGTGCAGGCCTGCCAAGTCGACAGAGGCCCACCCT
GCTGCCCGCCACAGGCAGCACCCCCCAGCCAGGCTCCTCACAACAGATTCAGCAGAGGATTTCCGTACCG
CCAAGTCCCACGTACCCGCCAGCGGGACCACCTGCATTTCCAGCTGGGGACAGCAAGCCTGAACTCCCAC
TGACAGTGGCCATTAGGCCTTTCCTGGCTGATAAAGGGTCAAGGCCACAGTCTCCCAGGAAAGGACCCCA
GACAGTGAATTCAAGTTCCATATACTCCATGTACCTCCAGCAAGCCACACCACCTAAGAATTACCAGCCG
GCAGCACACAGCGCCTTAAATAAGTCAGTTAAAGCAGTGTATGGTAAGCCCGTTTTACCTTCGGGTTCAA
CCTCTCCATCGCCGCTGCCGTTTCTTCACGGGTCACTGTCCACGGGCACACCACAGCCTCAGCCACCTTC
AGAAAGTACTGAGAAAGAGCCTGAGCAGGATGGCCCCGCCGCCCCCGCAGATGGCAGCACCGTGGAGAGC
CTGCCACGGCCACTCAGCCCCACCAAGCTCACGCCCATCGTGCATTCGCCACTGCGCTACCAGAGTGATG
CAGACCTGGAGGCCCTCCGCAGGAAGCTGGCCAACGCGCCCCGGCCCCTGAAAAAGCGCAGCTCCATCAC
AGAGCCCGAGGGCCCCGGCGGGCCCAACATCCAGAAGCTGCTGTACCAGCGCTTCAACACCCTGGCCGGT
GGCATGGAGGGCACCCCTTTCTACCAGCCCAGCCCCTCCCAGGACTTCATGGGCACCTTGGCCGATGTGG
ACAATGGAAACACCAATGCCAATGGAAACCTGGAAGAGCTCCCCCCTGCCCAGCCCACAGCCCCACTCCC
CGCTGAGCCTGCCCCGTCATCAGATGCCAATGATAATGAGTTACCTTCCCCCGAACCAGAGGAGCTCATC
TGTCCCCAAACCACCCACCAAACTGCCGAGCCGGCAGAGGACAATAACAACAACGTGGCCACGGTCCCCA
CCACGGAGCAGATCCCGAGTCCTGTGGCTGAGGCCCCATCTCCAGGGGAAGAGCAGGTCCCTCCAGCACC
TCTTCCCCCTGCCAGCCACCCTCCTGCCACCTCCACGAACAAGCGGACCAACTTGAAGAAGCCCAACTCG
GAGCGGACGGGGCACGGGCTGAGAGTCCGGTTTAACCCCCTGGCACTGCTCCTAGACGCGTCTCTGGAAG
GAGAGTTCGATCTGGTGCAGAGGATCATCTATGAGGTGGAAGATCCCAGCAAGCCCAACGACGAAGGGAT
CACCCCACTGCACAACGCCGTCTGCGCCGGCCACCATCACATCGTGAAGTTCCTGCTGGATTTTGGTGTC
AACGTGAATGCTGCTGATAGTGATGGATGGACGCCGCTGCACTGCGCTGCCTCTTGTAACAGCGTTCACC
TCTGCAAACAGCTGGTGGAGAGTGGTGCCGCCATTTTTGCCTCAACCATAAGCGACATTGAAACTGCTGC
AGACAAGTGTGAGGAGATGGAGGAAGGCTACATCCAGTGCTCCCAGTTTCTATATGGGGTGCAGGAAAAG
CTGGGTGTGATGAACAAAGGTGTGGCGTATGCTCTGTGGGACTACGAGGCCCAGAACAGTGACGAGCTGT
CCTTCCACGAAGGGGACGCCCTCACCATCCTGAGGCGCAAGGACGAAAGCGAGACTGAGTGGTGGTGGGC
TCGCCTTGGAGACCGGGAGGGCTATGTGCCCAAAAACCTGCTGGGGCTGTATCCACGGATCAAACCCCGA
CAGCGAACACTCGCCTTGCCAACTTTCTTGTACAAAGTGGTTGATATCGGTAAGCCTATCCCTAACCCTC
TCCTCGGTCTCGATTCTACGTAGTAATGAACTAGTCCGTAACTTGAAAGTATTTCGATTTCTTGGCTTTA
TATATCTTGTGGAAAGGACGAACTGCCACTGATAAACTACCGCGTACGCGTTAAGTCGACAATCAACCTC
TGGATTACAAAATTTGTGAAAGATTGACTGGTATTCTTAACTATGTTGCTCCTTTTACGCTATGTGGATA
CGCTGCTTTAATGCCTTTGTATCATGCTATTGCTTCCCGTATGGCTTTCATTTTCTCCTCCTTGTATAAA
TCCTGGTTGCTGTCTCTTTATGAGGAGTTGTGGCCCGTTGTCAGGCAACGTGGCGTGGTGTGCACTGTGT
TTGCTGACGCAACCCCCACTGGTTGGGGCATTGCCACCACCTGTCAGCTCCTTTCCGGGACTTTCGCTTT
CCCCCTCCCTATTGCCACGGCGGAACTCATCGCCGCCTGCCTTGCCCGCTGCTGGACAGGGGCTCGGCTG
TTGGGCACTGACAATTCCGTGGTGTTGTCGGGGAAATCATCGTCCTTTCCTTGGCTGCTCGCCTGTGTTG
CCACCTGGATTCTGCGCGGGACGTCCTTCTGCTACGTCCCTTCGGCCCTCAATCCAGCGGACCTTCCTTC
CCGCGGCCTGCTGCCGGCTCTGCGGCCTCTTCCGCGTCTTCGCCTTCGCCCTCAGACGAGTCGGATCTCC
CTTTGGGCCGCCTCCCCGCGTCGACTTTAAGACCAATGACTTACAAGGCAGCTGTAGATCTTAGCCACTT
TTTAAAAGAAAAGGGGGGACTGGAAGGGCTAATTCACTCCCAACGAAGACAAGATCTGCTTTTTGCTTGT
ACTGGGTCTCTCTGGTTAGACCAGATCTGAGCCTGGGAGCTCTCTGGCTAACTAGGGAACCCACTGCTTA
AGCCTCAATAAAGCTTGCCTTGAGTGCTTCAAGTAGTGTGTGCCCGTCTGTTGTGTGACTCTGGTAACTA
GAGATCCCTCAGACCCTTTTAGTCAGTGTGGAAAATCTCTAGCAGTACGTATAGTAGTTCATGTCATCTT
ATTATTCAGTATTTATAACTTGCAAAGAAATGAATATCAGAGAGTGAGAGGAACTTGTTTATTGCAGCTT
ATAATGGTTACAAATAAAGCAATAGCATCACAAATTTCACAAATAAAGCATTTTTTTCACTGCATTCTAG
TTGTGGTTTGTCCAAACTCATCAATGTATCTTATCATGTCTGGCTCTAGCTATCCCGCCCCTAACTCCGC
CCATCCCGCCCCTAACTCCGCCCAGTTCCGCCCATTCTCCGCCCCATGGCTGACTAATTTTTTTTATTTA
TGCAGAGGCCGAGGCCGCCTCGGCCTCTGAGCTATTCCAGAAGTAGTGAGGAGGCTTTTTTGGAGGCCTA
GGGACGTACCCAATTCGCCCTATAGTGAGTCGTATTACGCGCGCTCACTGGCCGTCGTTTTACAACGTCG
TGACTGGGAAAACCCTGGCGTTACCCAACTTAATCGCCTTGCAGCACATCCCCCTTTCGCCAGCTGGCGT
AATAGCGAAGAGGCCCGCACCGATCGCCCTTCCCAACAGTTGCGCAGCCTGAATGGCGAATGGG
[124 nt withheld, positions 6155-6278]
C
[91 nt withheld, positions 6280-6370]
A
[49 nt withheld, positions 6372-6420]
CCTTTGACGTTGGAGTCCACGTTCTTT
[37 nt withheld, positions 6448-6484]
ACCCTATCTCGGTCTATTCTTTTGATTTATAAGGGATTTTGCCGATTTCGGCCTATTGGTTAAAAAATGA
GCTGATTTAACAAAAATTTAACGCGAATTTTAACAAAATATTAACGCTTACAATTTAGGTGGCACTTTTC
GGGGAAATGTGCGCGGAACCCCTATTTGTTTATTTTTCTAAATACATTCAAATATGTATCCGCTCATGAG
ACAATAACCCTGATAAATGCTTCAATAATATTGAAAAAGGAAGAGTATGAGTATTCAACATTTCCGTGTC
GCCCTTATTCCCTTTTTTGCGGCATTTTGCCTTCCTGTTTTTGCTCACCCAGAAACGCTGGTGAAAGTAA
AAGATGCTGAAGATCAGTTGGGTGCACGAGTGGGTTACATCGAACTGGATCTCAACAGCGGTAAGATCCT
TGAGAGTTTTCGCCCCGAAGAACGTTTTCCAATGATGAGCACTTTTAAAGTTCTGCTATGTGGCGCGGTA
TTATCCCGTATTGACGCCGGGCAAGAGCAACTCGGTCGCCGCATACACTATTCTCAGAATGACTTGGTTG
AGTACTCACCAGTCACAGAAAAGCATCTTACGGATGGCATGACAGTAAGAGAATTATGCAGTGCTGCCAT
AACCATGAGTGATAACACTGCGGCCAACTTACTTCTGACAACGATCGGAGGACCGAAGGAGCTAACCGCT
TTTTTGCACAACATGGGGGATCATGTAACTCGCCTTGATCGTTGGGAACCGGAGCTGAATGAAGCCATAC
CAAACGACGAGCGTGACACCACGATGCCTGTAGCAATGGCAACAACGTTGCGCAAACTATTAACTGGCGA
ACTACTTACTCTAGCTTCCCGGCAACAATTAATAGACTGGATGGAGGCGGATAAAGTTGCAGGACCACTT
CTGCGCTCGGCCCTTCCGGCTGGCTGGTTTATTGCTGATAAATCTGGAGCCGGTGAGCGTGGGTCTCGCG
GTATCATTGCAGCACTGGGGCCAGATGGTAAGCCCTCCCGTATCGTAGTTATCTACACGACGGGGAGTCA
GGCAACTATGGATGAACGAAATAGACAGATCGCTGAGATAGGTGCCTCACTGATTAAGCATTGGTAACTG
TCAGACCAAGTTTACTCATATATACTTTAGATTGATTTAAAACTTCATTTTTAATTTAAAAGGATCTAGG
TGAAGATCCTTTTTGATAATCTCATGACCAAAATCCCTTAACGTGAGTTTTCGTTCCACTGAGCGTCAGA
CCCCGTAGAAAAGATCAAAGGATCTTCTTGAGATCCTTTTTTTCTGCGCGTAATCTGCTGCTTGCAAACA
AAAAAACCACCGCTACCAGCGGTGGTTTGTTTGCCGGATCAAGAGCTACCAACTCTTTTTCCGAAGGTAA
CTGGCTTCAGCAGAGCGCAGATACCAAATACTGTTCTTCTAGTGTAGCCGTAGTTAGGCCACCACTTCAA
GAACTCTGTAGCACCGCCTACATACCTCGCTCTGCTAATCCTGTTACCAGTGGCTGCTGCCAGTGGCGAT
AAGTCGTGTCTTACCGGGTTGGACTCAAGACGATAGTTACCGGATAAGGCGCAGCGGTCGGGCTGAACGG
GGGGTTCGTGCACACAGCCCAGCTTGGAGCGAACGACCTACACCGAACTGAGATACCTACAGCGTGAGCT
ATGAGAAAGCGCCACGCTTCCCGAAGGGAGAAAGGCGGACAGGTATCCGGTAAGCGGCAGGGTCGGAACA
GGAGAGCGCACGAGGGAGCTTCCAGGGGGAAACGCCTGGTATCTTTATAGTCCTGTCGGGTTTCGCCACC
TCTGACTTGAGCGTCGATTTTTGTGATGCTCGTCAGGGGGGCGGAGCCTATGGAAAAACGCCAGCAACGC
GGCCTTTTTACGGTTCCTGGCCTTTTGCTGGCCTTTTGCTCACATGTTCTTTCCTGCGTTATCCCCTGAT
TCTGTGGATAACCGTATTACCGCCTTTGAGTGAGCTGATACCGCTCGCCGCAGCCGAACGACCGAGCGCA
GCGAGTCAGTGAGCGAGGAAGCGGAAGAGCGCCCAATACGCAAACCGCCTCTCCCCGCGCGTTGGCCGAT
TCATTAATGCAGCTGGCACGACAGGTTTCCCGACTGGAAAGCGGGCAGTGAGCGCAACGCAATTAATGTG
AGTTAGCTCACTCATTAGGCACCCCAGGCTTTACACTTTATGCTTCCGGCTCGTATGTTGTGTGGAATTG
TGAGCGGATAACAATTTCACACAGGAAACAGCTATGACCATGATTACGCCAAGCGCGCAATTAACCCTCA
CTAAAGGGAACAAAAGCTGGAGCTGCAAGCTTAATGTAGTCTTATGCAATACTCTTGTAGTCTTGCAACA
TGGTAACGATGAGTTAGCAACATGCCTTACAAGGAGAGAAAAAGCACCGTGCATGCCGATTGGTGGAAGT
AAGGTGGTACGATCGTGCCTTATTAGGAAGGCAACAGACGGGTCTGACATGGATTGGACGAACCACTGAA
TTGCCGCATTGCAGAGATATTGTATTTAAGTGCCTAGCTCGATACATAAACGGGTCTCTCTGGTTAGACC
AGATCTGAGCCTGGGAGCTCTCTGGCTAACTAGGGAACCCACTGCTTAAGCCTCAATAAAGCTTGCCTTG
AGTGCTTCAAGTAGTGTGTGCCCGTCTGTTGTGTGACTCTGGTAACTAGAGATCCCTCAGACCCTTTTAG
TCAGTGTGGAAAATCTCTAGCAGTGGCGCCCGAACAGGGACTTGAAAGCGAAAGGGAAACCAGAGGAGCT
CTCTCGACGCAGGACTCGGCTTGCTGAAGCGCGCACGGCAAGAGGCGAGGGGCGGCGACTGGTGAGTACG
CCAAAAATTTTGACTAGCGGAGGCTAGAAGGAGAGAGATGGGTGCGAGAGCGTCAGTATTAAGCGGGGGA
GAATTAGATCGCGATGGGAAAAAATTCGGTTAAGGCCAGGGGGAAAGAAAAAATATAAATTAAAACATAT
AGTATGGGCAAGCAGGGAGCTAGAACGATTCGCAGTTAATCCTGGCCTGTTAGAAACATCAGAAGGCTGT
AGACAAATACTGGGACAGCTACAACCATCCCTTCAGACAGGATCAGAAGAACTTAGATCATTATATAATA
CAGTAGCAACCCTCTATTGTGTGCATCAAAGGATAGAGATAAAAGACACCAAGGAAGCTTTAGACAAGAT
AGAGGAAGAGCAAAACAAAAGTAAGACCACCGCACAGCAAGCGGCCGCTGATCTTCAGACCTGGAGGAGG
AGATATGAGGGACAATTGGAGAAGTGAATTATATAAATATAAAGTAGTAAAAATTGAACCATTAGGAGTA
GCACCCACCAAGGCAAAGAGAAGAGTGGTGCAGAGAGAAAAAAGAGCAGTGGGAATAGGAGCTTTGTTCC
TTGGGTTCTTGGGAGCAGCAGGAAGCACTATGGGCGCAGCGTCAATGACGCTGACGGTACAGGCCAGACA
ATTATTGTCTGGTATAGTGCAGCAGCAGAACAATTTGCTGAGGGCTATTGAGGCGCAACAGCATCTGTTG
CAACTCACAGTCTGGGGCATCAAGCAGCTCCAGGCAAGAATCCTGGCTGTGGAAAGATACCTAAAGGATC
AACAGCTCCTGGGGATTTGGGGTTGCTCTGGAAAACTCATTTGCACCACTGCTGTGCCTTGGAATGCTAG
TTGGAGTAATAAATCTCTGGAACAGATTTGGAATCACACGACCTGGATGGAGTGGGACAGAGAAATTAAC
AATTACACAAGCTTAATACACTCCTTAATTGAAGAATCGCAAAACCAGCAAGAAAAGAATGAACAAGAAT
TATTGGAATTAGATAAATGGGCAAGTTTGTGGAATTGGTTTAACATAACAAATTGGCTGTGGTATATAAA
ATTATTCATAATGATAGTAGGAGGCTTGGTAGGTTTAAGAATAGTTTTTGCTGTACTTTCTATAGTGAAT
AGAGTTAGGCAGGGATATTCACCATTATCGTTTCAGACCCACCTCCCAACCCCGAGGGGACCCATGCATT
GCATCTCAATTAGTCAGCAACCAGGTGTGGAAAGTCCCCAGGCTCCCCAGCAGGCAGAAGTATGCAAAGC
ATGCGTCTCAATTAGTCAGCAACCATAGTCCCGCCCCTAACTCCGCCCATCCCGCCCCTAACTCCGCCCA
GTTCCGCCCATTCTCCGCCCCATGGCTGACTAATTTTTTTTATTTATGCAGAGGCCGAGGCCGCCTCGGC
CTCTGAGCTATTCCAGAAGTAGTGAGGAGGCTTTTTTGGAGGCCTAGGCTTTTGCAAAAAGCTTTCTAGA
GGTACCACCGGAGCTTACCATGACCGAGTACAAGCCCACGGTGCGCCTCGCCACCCGCGACGACGTCCCC
AGGGCCGTACGCACCCTCGCCGCCGCGTTCGCCGACTACCCCGCCACGCGCCACACCGTCGATCCGGACC
GCCACATCGAGCGGGTCACCGAGCTGCAAGAACTCTTCCTCACGCGCGTCGGGCTCGACATCGGCAAGGT
GTGGGTCGCGGACGACGGCGCCGCCGTGGCGGTCTGGACCACGCCGGAGAGCGTCGAAGCGGGGGCGGTG
TTCGCCGAGATCGGCCCGCGCATGGCCGAGTTGAGCGGTTCCCGGCTGGCCGCGCAGCAACAGATGGAAG
GCCTCCTGGCGCCGCACCGGCCCAAGGAGCCCGCGTGGTTCCTGGCCACCGTCGGCGTCTCGCCCGACCA
CCAGGGCAAGGGTCTGGGCAGCGCCGTCGTGCTCCCCGGAGTGGAGGCGGCCGAGCGCGCCGGGGTGCCC
GCCTTCCTGGAGACCTCCGCGCCCCGCAACCTCCCCTTCTACGAGCGGCTCGGCTTCACCGTCACCGCCG
ACGTCGAGGTGCCCGAAGGACCGCGCACCTGGTGCATGACCCGCAAGCCCGGTGCCAGTTAACGAATTCT
AGATCTTGAGACAAATGGCAGTATTCATCCACAATTTTAAAAGAAAAGGGGGGATTGGGGGGTACAGTGC
AGGGGAAAGAATAGTAGACATAATAGCAACAGACATACAAACTAAAGAATTACAAAAACAAATTACAAAA
ATTCAAAATTTTCGGGTTTATTACAGGGACAGCAGAGATCCACTTTGGCGCCGGCTCGAGGCCTGCAGGT
GCAAAGATGGATAAAGTTTTAAACAGAGAGGAATCTTTGCAGCTAATGGACCTTCTAGGTCTTGAAAGGA
GTGGGAATT
Features (pLannotate 1.2.2; 34 found; start..end, strand, type, name):
      1..1179    +  promoter       EF-1α promoter: strong constitutive promoter for human elongation factor EF-1α
   1200..1217    +  protein_bind   attB1 (fragment): mutant version of attB; core recombination site for the Gateway® BP reaction BP Clonase™
   1226..4495    +  CDS            PPP1R13B: ASPP1_HUMAN - Also known as ASPP1, KIAA0771. Experimental evidence at protein level: Swiss-Prot protein existence level 1. Regulator that plays a central role in regulation of apoptosis via its interaction with p53/TP53 (PubMed:11684014, PubMed:12524540). Regulates TP53 by enhancing the DNA binding and transactivation function of TP53 on the promoters of proapoptotic genes in vivo. From Homo sapiens (Human).
   4503..4520    -  protein_bind   attB2 (fragment): mutant version of attB; core recombination site for the Gateway® BP reaction BP Clonase™
   4529..4570    +  CDS            V5 tag: epitope tag from simian virus 5
   4586..4639    +  promoter       U6 promoter (fragment): RNA polymerase III promoter for human U6 snRNA
   4681..5269    +  misc_feature   WPRE: woodchuck hepatitis virus posttranscriptional regulatory element
   5320..5339    +  misc_feature   cPPT/CTS (fragment): central polypurine tract and central termination sequence of HIV-1
   5341..5574    +  LTR            3' LTR (ΔU3): self-inactivating 3' long terminal repeat (LTR) from HIV-1
   5652..5773    +  polyA_signal   SV40 poly(A) signal: SV40 polyadenylation signal
   5813..5948    +  rep_origin     SV40 ori: SV40 origin of replication
   5969..5987    -  promoter       T7 promoter: promoter for bacteriophage T7 RNA polymerase
   5995..6150    +  CDS            lacZα (fragment): LacZα fragment of β-galactosidase; lacZ fragment
   6155..6583    +  rep_origin     f1 ori (sequence partly withheld): f1 bacteriophage origin of replication; arrow indicates direction of (+) strand synthesis
   6636..6740    +  promoter       AmpR promoter: bla
   6741..7601    +  CDS            AmpR: β-lactamase; bla; confers resistance to ampicillin, carbenicillin, and related antibiotics
   7772..8360    +  rep_origin     ori: high-copy-number ColE1/pMB1/pBR322/pUC origin of replication
   8543..8635    +  CDS            lacI (fragment): lac repressor; lacI; The lac repressor binds to the lac operator to inhibit transcription in E. coli. This inhibition can be relieved by adding lactose or isopropyl-β-D-thiogalactopyranoside (IPTG).
   8648..8669    +  protein_bind   CAP binding site: CAP binding activates transcription in the presence of cAMP. E. coli catabolite activator protein
   8684..8714    +  promoter       lac promoter: promoter for the E. coli lac operon
   8718..8740    +  protein_bind   lac operator (fragment): The lac repressor binds to the lac operator to inhibit transcription in E. coli. This inhibition can be relieved by adding lactose or isopropyl-β-D-thiogalactopyranoside (IPTG). lac repressor encoded by lacI
   8783..8801    +  promoter       T3 promoter: promoter for bacteriophage T3 RNA polymerase
   8829..9055    +  promoter       RSV promoter: Rous sarcoma virus enhancer/promoter
   9056..9236    +  LTR            5' LTR (truncated): truncated 5' long terminal repeat (LTR) from HIV-1
   9283..9408    +  misc_feature   HIV-1 Ψ: packaging signal of human immunodeficiency virus type 1
   9392..9755    +  CDS            HIV-1 gag (fragment): gag protein from human immunodeficiency virus 1; gag
   9901..10134   +  misc_feature   RRE: The Rev response element (RRE) of HIV-1 allows for Rev-dependent mRNA export from the nucleus to the cytoplasm.
  10511..10537   +  CDS            Rev (fragment): human immunodeficiency virus 1 (HIV-1) Rev protein; rev; enhances nuclear export of unspliced and incompletely spliced viral mRNAs
  10544..10567   +  promoter       SV40 promoter (fragment): SV40 early promoter
  10568..10639   +  promoter       SV40 promoter (fragment): SV40 enhancer and early promoter
  10663..10798   +  rep_origin     SV40 ori: SV40 origin of replication
  10844..11440   +  CDS            PuroR (fragment): puromycin N-acetyltransferase; pac from Streptomyces; confers resistance to puromycin
  11489..11606   +  misc_feature   cPPT/CTS: central polypurine tract and central termination sequence of HIV-1
  11671..11737   +  CDS            small t antigen (fragment): SV40 (simian virus 40) small t antigen
