[The description below was written by a language model from this plasmid's Addgene catalogue record and pLannotate feature annotations shown in this document.]
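Description:
TFORF3163 is a lentiviral mammalian expression plasmid built on the pLX_TRC317 backbone. It belongs to a barcoded transcription factor ORF collection designed for overexpression in pooled screens. It is maintained in E. coli through a high-copy ColE1/pUC-type origin with ampicillin resistance (AmpR/bla), and it also carries an f1 origin. The depositor notes a risk of recombination, which is common for LTR-containing plasmids. The sequenced record is 11,743 nt, matching the stated backbone plus insert.

The payload is the human PPP1R13B (ASPP1) open reading frame, corresponding to NM_015316.2. PPP1R13B encodes a regulator of apoptosis that enhances p53 DNA binding and transactivation at proapoptotic genes. The ORF was introduced by Gateway cloning, so it sits between attB1 and attB2 remnants. The constitutive EF-1α promoter drives it, and it is fused at its C terminus to a V5 epitope tag for detection. A WPRE downstream boosts transcript stability and expression. According to the catalogue entry, each construct in the collection carries a unique 24-bp barcode that identifies the ORF in pooled experiments, but the feature table does not annotate the barcode, so its position is not stated.

The viral framework is third-generation style. An RSV promoter drives a truncated 5' LTR, followed by the HIV-1 Ψ packaging signal, partial gag, RRE and cPPT/CTS, and the unit ends in a self-inactivating ΔU3 3' LTR. Within the transfer unit, an SV40 promoter drives puromycin N-acetyltransferase, allowing selection of transduced cells. Typical use is packaging into lentivirus to overexpress PPP1R13B in mammalian cells, individually or as part of barcoded pooled differentiation screens.
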