Addgene plasmid #144639: TFORF3163
Purpose: Lentiviral vector for overexpressing transcription factor ORFs with unique 24-bp barcodes. Barcodes facilitate identification of transcription factors in pooled screens.
Depositing lab: Feng Zhang. Depositing organization: Broad Institute. Publication: A transcription factor atlas of directed differentiation. Joung J, Ma S, Tay T, Geiger-Schuller KR, Kirchgatterer PC, Verdine VK, Guo B, Arias-Garcia MA, Allen WE, Singh A, Kuksenko O, Abudayyeh OO, Gootenberg JS, Fu Z, Macrae RK, Buenrostro JD, Regev A, Zhang F. Cell. 2023 Jan 5;186(1):209-229.e26. doi: 10.1016/j.cell.2022.11.026. PubMed 36608654.
Backbone
  Vector backbone: pLX_TRC317
  Backbone manufacturer: Broad Institute Genetic Perturbation Platform
  Backbone size w/o insert (bp): 8264
  Vector type: Mammalian Expression, Lentiviral
  Selectable markers: Puromycin
Growth in bacteria
  Bacterial resistance: Ampicillin, 100 μg/mL
  Growth temperature: 37°C
  Growth strain: NEB Stable
  Copy number: High Copy
Gene/Insert
  Gene/Insert name: PPP1R13B
  Species: H. sapiens (human)
  Insert size (bp): 3479
  Entrez Gene: PPP1R13B (a.k.a. ASPP1, p53BP2-like, p85)
  Promoter: EF1a
  Tag / fusion protein: V5 (C terminal on insert)
  Cloning method: Gateway Cloning
  Sequencing primers: 5′ GGGTGGAGACTGAAGTTAGGCCAG; 3′ CACATAGCGTAAAAGGAGCAACATAG
Resource information
  A portion of this plasmid was derived from a plasmid made by: Broad Institute Genetic Perturbation Platform
Terms and licenses: Academic/Nonprofit Terms; Industry Terms: Not Available to Industry
Depositor comments: NM_015316.2 Please test multiple small colonies in case of plasmid recombination. To make this collection available in a timely manner, a portion of this collection was not fully sequenced by Addgene. If an Addgene verified full plasmid sequence is not available, please contact us prior to placing an order to request the full sequence.
How to cite: TFORF3163 was a gift from Feng Zhang (Addgene plasmid # 144639 ; http://n2t.net/addgene:144639 ; RRID:Addgene_144639)
