>Addgene plasmid #144639 | TFORF3163 | depositor partial sequence | sequence record 286032 | Insert
ATCGATTGATCAACAAGTTTGTACAAAAAAGTTGGCACCATGATGCCGATGATATTAACTGTTTTCTTGA
GCAACAATGAACAGATTTTAACAGAAGTTCCTATAACACCGGAAACAACCTGTCGAGATGTTGTAGAATT
TTGCAAGGAACCTGGAGAAGGCAGCTGCCATTTAGCTGAAGTGTGGAGGGGAAATGAACGTCCCATACCC
TTTGATCATATGATGTACGAACATCTTCAGAAATGGGGTCCACGGAGGGAAGAAGTGAAATTTTTCCTTC
GACACGAGGACTCCCCAACTGAGAACAGTGAACAAGGTGGCCGTCAGACCCAAGAGCAACGAACTCAGAG
AAATGTAATAAATGTACCTGGAGAAAAACGTACTGAAAATGGGGTTGGGAATCCACGTGTTGAACTTACC
CTCTCAGAGCTCCAAGATATGGCAGCTAGGCAACAGCAGCAGATTGAAAATCAGCAGCAGATGTTGGTTG
CCAAGGAACAGCGTTTACATTTTCTAAAGCAACAGGAGCGCCGTCAGCAGCAGTCTATTTCTGAAAATGA
AAAGCTTCAGAAATTGAAAGAACGAGTTGAAGCCCAGGAGAACAAGCTGAAGAAAATTCGTGCAATGAGA
GGACAAGTCGACTACAGCAAAATCATGAACGGCAATCTGTCTGCTGAAATAGAAAGGTTCAGTGCCATGT
TCCAGGAAAAGAAGCAGGAAGTACAGACTGCAATTTTAAGGGTTGATCAGCTTAGTCAGCAATTGGAAGA
TTTAAAGAAAGGAAAACTGAATGGGTTCCAGTCTTACAATGGCAAATTGACGGGACCAGCGGCGGTGGAG
TTAAAAAGACTGTACCAAGAACTACAGATTCGTAACCAACTTAACCAGGAACAAAATTCAAAACTTCAGC
AGCAGAAGGAACTCTTAAATAAGCGCAACATGGAGGTGGCCATGATGGACAAGCGAATCAGTGAACTGCG
TGAACGTCTCTATGGGAAAAAAATTCAGCTGAACCGTGTGAATGGCACGTCATCACCACAGTCCCCTCTG
AGCACATCGGGCAGGGTCGCTGCTGTGGGGCCTTATATCCAGGTTCCCAGTGCCGGAAGCTTTCCTGTGC
TGGGGGACCCTATAAAGCCCCAGTCTCTCAGTATTGCCTCAAATGCTGCTCATGGAAGATCCAAATCCGC
TAATGATGGAAACTGGCCAACATTAAAACAGAATTCTAGCTCTTCCGTGAAACCAGTGCAGGTGGCCGGT
GCAGACTGGAAGGATCCGAGCGTGGAGGGGTCTGTCAAGCAGGGCACTGTCTCCAGCCAGCCTGTGCCCT
TCTCAGCACTGGGACCCACGGAGAAGCCGGGCATCGAGATTGGTAAAGTGCCACCTCCCATCCCGGGTGT
AGGCAAGCAGCTGCCTCCAAGCTATGGGACATACCCAAGTCCTACACCTCTGGGTCCTGGGTCGACAAGC
TCCCTGGAAAGGAGGAAGGAAGGCAGCTTGCCCAGGCCCAGTGCAGGCCTGCCAAGTCGACAGAGGCCCA
CCCTGCTGCCCGCCACAGGCAGCACCCCCCAGCCAGGCTCCTCACAACAGATTCAGCAGAGGATTTCCGT
ACCGCCAAGTCCCACGTACCCGCCAGCGGGACCACCTGCATTTCCAGCTGGGGACAGCAAGCCTGAACTC
CCACTGACAGTGGCCATTAGGCCTTTCCTGGCTGATAAAGGGTCAAGGCCACAGTCTCCCAGGAAAGGAC
CCCAGACAGTGAATTCAAGTTCCATATACTCCATGTACCTCCAGCAAGCCACACCACCTAAGAATTACCA
GCCGGCAGCACACAGCGCCTTAAATAAGTCAGTTAAAGCAGTGTATGGTAAGCCCGTTTTACCTTCGGGT
TCAACCTCTCCATCGCCGCTGCCGTTTCTTCACGGGTCACTGTCCACGGGCACACCACAGCCTCAGCCAC
CTTCAGAAAGTACTGAGAAAGAGCCTGAGCAGGATGGCCCCGCCGCCCCCGCAGATGGCAGCACCGTGGA
GAGCCTGCCACGGCCACTCAGCCCCACCAAGCTCACGCCCATCGTGCATTCGCCACTGCGCTACCAGAGT
GATGCAGACCTGGAGGCCCTCCGCAGGAAGCTGGCCAACGCGCCCCGGCCCCTGAAAAAGCGCAGCTCCA
TCACAGAGCCCGAGGGCCCCGGCGGGCCCAACATCCAGAAGCTGCTGTACCAGCGCTTCAACACCCTGGC
CGGTGGCATGGAGGGCACCCCTTTCTACCAGCCCAGCCCCTCCCAGGACTTCATGGGCACCTTGGCCGAT
GTGGACAATGGAAACACCAATGCCAATGGAAACCTGGAAGAGCTCCCCCCTGCCCAGCCCACAGCCCCAC
TCCCCGCTGAGCCTGCCCCGTCATCAGATGCCAATGATAATGAGTTACCTTCCCCCGAACCAGAGGAGCT
CATCTGTCCCCAAACCACCCACCAAACTGCCGAGCCGGCAGAGGACAATAACAACAACGTGGCCACGGTC
CCCACCACGGAGCAGATCCCGAGTCCTGTGGCTGAGGCCCCATCTCCAGGGGAAGAGCAGGTCCCTCCAG
CACCTCTTCCCCCTGCCAGCCACCCTCCTGCCACCTCCACGAACAAGCGGACCAACTTGAAGAAGCCCAA
CTCGGAGCGGACGGGGCACGGGCTGAGAGTCCGGTTTAACCCCCTGGCACTGCTCCTAGACGCGTCTCTG
GAAGGAGAGTTCGATCTGGTGCAGAGGATCATCTATGAGGTGGAAGATCCCAGCAAGCCCAACGACGAAG
GGATCACCCCACTGCACAACGCCGTCTGCGCCGGCCACCATCACATCGTGAAGTTCCTGCTGGATTTTGG
TGTCAACGTGAATGCTGCTGATAGTGATGGATGGACGCCGCTGCACTGCGCTGCCTCTTGTAACAGCGTT
CACCTCTGCAAACAGCTGGTGGAGAGTGGTGCCGCCATTTTTGCCTCAACCATAAGCGACATTGAAACTG
CTGCAGACAAGTGTGAGGAGATGGAGGAAGGCTACATCCAGTGCTCCCAGTTTCTATATGGGGTGCAGGA
AAAGCTGGGTGTGATGAACAAAGGTGTGGCGTATGCTCTGTGGGACTACGAGGCCCAGAACAGTGACGAG
CTGTCCTTCCACGAAGGGGACGCCCTCACCATCCTGAGGCGCAAGGACGAAAGCGAGACTGAGTGGTGGT
GGGCTCGCCTTGGAGACCGGGAGGGCTATGTGCCCAAAAACCTGCTGGGGCTGTATCCACGGATCAAACC
CCGACAGCGAACACTCGCCTTGCCAACTTTCTTGTACAAAGTGGTTGATATCGGTAAGCCTATCCCTAAC
CCTCTCCTCGGTCTCGATTCTACGTAGTAATGAACTAGTCCGTAACTTGAAAGTATTTCGATTTCTTGGC
TTTATATATCTTGTGGAAAGGACGAACTGCCACTGATAAACTACCGCGT
