>Addgene plasmid #144639 | TFORF3163 | depositor partial sequence | sequence record 286033 | Barcode
ACTGCCACTGATAAACTACCGCGT
